>Addgene plasmid #79938 | pCMV-EPN-23 | addgene partial sequence | sequence record 162348 | CMV-F 5'-CGCAAATGGGCGGTAGGCGTG-3'
TCTCTGGCTAACTAGAGAACCCACTGCTTACTGGCTTATCGAAATTAATACGACTCACTATAGGGAGACC
CAAGCTGGCTAGCGTTTAAACGGGCCCTCTAGAATTATCGATCCGGAGGTACCATGCTGCAGTCTCGTCC
GGAACCGACCGCACCGCCGGAAGAATCTTTCCGTTCTGGTGTTGAAACCACCACGCCACCGCAAAAACAG
GAGCCGATCGACAAAGAACTGTACCCGCTGACCTCTCTGCGTTCTCTGTTCGGTAACGACCCGTCTTCTC
AGCACGGTCTGCAGGACGACCCGGACCTGCAAGCACTGCTCAAGGGCAGCCAGCTGCTGAAAGTTAAATC
TTCTTCTTGGCGTCGTGAACGTTTCTACAAACTCCAGGAGGACTGCAAAACCATCTGGCAGGAATCCCGT
AAAGTTATGCGTTCTCCGGAATCTCAGCTGTTCTCTATCGAAGACATCCAGGAAGTTCGTATGGGTCACC
GTACCGAAGGTCTGGAAAAATTCGCGCGTGACATCCCGGAAGACCGTTGCTTCTCCATCGTTTTCAAAGA
CCAGCGTAACACCCTGGACCTGATCGCGCCGTCTCCGGCGGACGCGCAGCACTGGGTTCAGGGTCTGCGT
AAAATCATCCACCACTCTGGTTCTATGGACCAACGTCAGAAAGGTAGCGGTAGCAAGATCGAAGAGCTGT
TCAAGAAACACAAGATCGTTGCCGTGCTGCGTGCCAATAGTGTGGAAGAAGCGAAAAAGAAAGCGCTGGC
GGTTTTCCTGGGCGGCGTTCATCTGATTGAAATTACCTTTACCGTGCCGGATGCGGATACCGTGATTAAG
GAACTGAGCTTTCTGAAGGAAATGGGCGCGATTATTGGTGCGGGCACCGTGACCAGCGTGGAGCAGTGCC
GTAAAGCGGTGGAAAGTGGCGCCGAATTCATTGTGAGTCCGCACCTGGACGAGGAAATTAGCCAATTTT
