>Addgene plasmid #79938 | pCMV-EPN-23 | addgene partial sequence | sequence record 162349 | Bglob-pA-R 5'-ttttggcagagggaaaaaga-3'
AGGTCTTCTTCGGAGATCAGTTTCTGTTCGGTGCAGCCACGAATCTTCTCAACGAACGCCTTGGCCTTTT
CCGCCACTTCCACCGGGGTGCCTTTCACTAACGCGCTGCCCACGCCCACGGCCAGCACGCCCGCTTTGAA
CCATTCGCACACATTGTCCAGATTAACACCGCCGGTTGGCACAAATTTCACATTCGGAAACGGACCTTTC
ATCGCTTTAACAAACTGCGGACCCACCACCTCACCCGGAAACAGTTTTAAGATGGTATGGCCCAGTTTCA
TGGCTTTCACCAGTTCGGTCGGGGTCATAACGCCTGGCATATAGAACACACCCTTCTCCTTGCAAAATTG
GCTAATTTCCTCGTCCAGGTGCGGACTCACAATGAATTCGGCGCCACTTTCCACCGCTTTACGGCACTGC
TCCACGCTGGTCACGGTGCCCGCACCAATAATCGCGCCCATTTCCTTCAGAAAGCTCAGTTCCTTAATCA
CGGTATCCGCATCCGGCACGGTAAAGGTAATTTCAATCAGATGAACGCCGCCCAGGAAAACCGCCAGCGC
TTTCTTTTTCGCTTCTTCCACACTATTGGCACGCAGCACGGCAACGATCTTGTGTTTCTTGAACAGCTCT
TCGATCTTGCTACCGCTACCTTTCTGACGTTGGTCCATAGAACCAGAGTGGTGGATGATTTTACGCAGAC
CCTGAACCCAGTGCTGCGCGTCCGCCGGAGACGGCGCGATCAGGTCCAGGGTGTTACGCTGGTCTTTGAA
AACGATGGAGAAGCAACGGTCTTCCGGGATGTCACGCGCGAATTTTTCCAGACCTTCGGTACGGTGACCC
ATACGAACTTCCTGGATGTCTTCGATAGAGAACAGCTGAGATTCCGGAGAACGCATAACTTTACGGGATT
CCTGCCAGATGGTTTTGCAGTCCTCCTGGAGTTTGTAGAAACGTT
