>Addgene plasmid #79938 | pCMV-EPN-23 | depositor partial sequence | sequence record 162351 | EPN-23
CTAGAATTATCGATCCGGAGGTACCATGCTGCAGTCTCGTCCGGAACCGACCGCACCGCCGGAAGAATCT
TTCCGTTCTGGTGTTGAAACCACCACGCCACCGCAAAAACAGGAGCCGATCGACAAAGAACTGTACCCGC
TGACCTCTCTGCGTTCTCTGTTCGGTAACGACCCGTCTTCTCAGCACGGTCTGCAGGACGACCCGGACCT
GCAAGCACTGCTCAAGGGCAGCCAGCTGCTGAAAGTTAAATCTTCTTCTTGGCGTCGTGAACGTTTCTAC
AAACTCCAGGAGGACTGCAAAACCATCTGGCAGGAATCCCGTAAAGTTATGCGTTCTCCGGAATCTCAGC
TGTTCTCTATCGAAGACATCCAGGAAGTTCGTATGGGTCACCGTACCGAAGGTCTGGAAAAATTCGCGCG
TGACATCCCGGAAGACCGTTGCTTCTCCATCGTTTTCAAAGACCAGCGTAACACCCTGGACCTGATCGCG
CCGTCTCCGGCGGACGCGCAGCACTGGGTTCAGGGTCTGCGTAAAATCATCCACCACTCTGGTTCTATGG
ACCAACGTCAGAAAGGTAGCGGTAGCAAGATCGAAGAGCTGTTCAAGAAACACAAGATCGTTGCCGTGCT
GCGTGCCAATAGTGTGGAAGAAGCGAAAAAGAAAGCGCTGGCGGTTTTCCTGGGCGGCGTTCATCTGATT
GAAATTACCTTTACCGTGCCGGATGCGGATACCGTGATTAAGGAACTGAGCTTTCTGAAGGAAATGGGCG
CGATTATTGGTGCGGGCACCGTGACCAGCGTGGAGCAGTGCCGTAAAGCGGTGGAAAGTGGCGCCGAATT
CATTGTGAGTCCGCACCTGGACGAGGAAATTAGCCAATTTTGCAAGGAGAAGGGTGTGTTCTATATGCCA
GGCGTTATGACCCCGACCGAACTGGTGAAAGCCATGAAACTGGGCCATACCATCTTAAAACTGTTTCCGG
GTGAGGTGGTGGGTCCGCAGTTTGTTAAAGCGATGAAAGGTCCGTTTCCGAATGTGAAATTTGTGCCAAC
CGGCGGTGTTAATCTGGACAATGTGTGCGAATGGTTCAAAGCGGGCGTGCTGGCCGTGGGCGTGGGCAGC
GCGTTAGTGAAAGGCACCCCGGTGGAAGTGGCGGAAAAGGCCAAGGCGTTCGTTGAGAAGATTCGTGGCT
GCACCGAACAGAAACTGATCTCCGAAGAAGACCTGTGACTCGAGAAGCTTGCTAGCAGATCTT
