[The description below was written by a language model from this plasmid's Addgene catalogue record.]
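Description:
pCMV-EPN-23 is a mammalian expression plasmid built on a pCMV backbone (about 5.4 kb without insert), with the coding sequence cloned between the KpnI and XhoI sites. It is maintained in E. coli as a high-copy plasmid under ampicillin selection, and it carries a neomycin resistance marker so that transfected mammalian cells can be selected with G418. The record also lists it as a bacterial expression vector, but gives no detail on any bacterial promoter. No feature table is provided, so the promoter, polyadenylation signal and origins are not itemised. The backbone name implies that a cytomegalovirus promoter drives the insert.

The insert, EPN-23, is summarised in the record as Late1-PH-4GS-I3-01-myc, a modular fusion listed from N- to C-terminus. As far as the naming indicates, it combines a "Late1" element (presumably a viral late-domain-type motif of the kind that recruits ESCRT budding machinery), a PH (pleckstrin homology) domain that would provide membrane binding, a "4GS" element that is probably a flexible glycine-serine linker, the designed self-assembling protein cage subunit I3-01, and a C-terminal myc epitope tag for detection. The record does not spell out the source or exact identity of the Late1 and PH modules.

The associated work concerns designed proteins that induce the formation of nanocage-containing extracellular vesicles. This construct appears to be one variant in a series of "enveloped protein nanocage" designs, used to test how membrane association, self-assembly and budding-factor recruitment together drive the release of cages from mammalian cells.
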