Addgene plasmid #79938: pCMV-EPN-23
Purpose: Late1-PH-4GS-I3-01-myc
Depositing lab: Neil King. Depositing organization: University of Washington. Publication: Designed proteins induce the formation of nanocage-containing extracellular vesicles. Votteler J, Ogohara C, Yi S, Hsia Y, Nattermann U, Belnap DM, King NP, Sundquist WI. Nature. 2016 Dec 8;540(7632):292-295. doi: 10.1038/nature20607. Epub 2016 Nov 30. PubMed 27919066.
Backbone
  Vector backbone: pCMV
  Backbone size w/o insert (bp): 5443
  Modifications to backbone: Inserts were cloned into the Kpn1 and Xho1 sites
  Vector type: Mammalian Expression, Bacterial Expression
  Selectable markers: Neomycin (select with G418)
Growth in bacteria
  Bacterial resistance: Ampicillin, 100 μg/mL
  Growth temperature: 37°C
  Growth strain: DH5alpha
  Copy number: High Copy
Gene/Insert
  Gene/Insert name: EPN-23
Terms and licenses: Academic/Nonprofit Terms; Industry Terms: Not Available to Industry
How to cite: pCMV-EPN-23 was a gift from Neil King (Addgene plasmid # 79938 ; http://n2t.net/addgene:79938 ; RRID:Addgene_79938)
